Addgene plasmid #106828: gh178
Purpose: expression of gRNA targeting GYS1
Depositing lab: Eric-Paul Bennett. Publication: A validated gRNA library for CRISPR/Cas9 targeting of the human glycosyltransferase genome. Narimatsu Y, Joshi HJ, Zhang Y, Gomes C, Chen YH, Lorenzetti F, Furukawa S, Schjoldager K, Hansen L, Clausen H, Bennett EP, Wandall HH. Glycobiology. 2018 Jan 5. pii: 4791732. doi: 10.1093/glycob/cwx101. PubMed 29315387.
Backbone
  Vector backbone: EPB104
  Backbone manufacturer: Eric-Paul Bennett (Addgene plasmid # 68369)
  Backbone size w/o insert (bp): 2376
  Vector type: Mammalian Expression
Growth in bacteria
  Bacterial resistance: Ampicillin, 100 μg/mL
  Growth temperature: 37°C
  Growth strain: DH5alpha
  Copy number: High Copy
Gene/Insert
  Gene/Insert name: GYS1
  gRNA/shRNA sequence: GACGAAGGCGAAGGTGACAG
  Species: H. sapiens (human)
  Entrez Gene: GYS1 (a.k.a. GSY, GYS)
  Cloning method: Restriction Enzyme; 5′ cloning site unknown (unknown if destroyed); 3′ cloning site unknown (unknown if destroyed)
  Sequencing primers: 5′ T7NP
Terms and licenses: Academic/Nonprofit Terms; Industry Terms: Not Available to Industry
How to cite: gh178 was a gift from Eric-Paul Bennett (Addgene plasmid # 106828 ; http://n2t.net/addgene:106828 ; RRID:Addgene_106828)
