[The description below was written by a language model from this plasmid's Addgene catalogue record and pLannotate feature annotations shown in this document.]
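Description:
gh178 is a small mammalian-expression guide RNA plasmid (assembled sequence about 2.7 kb) built on the EPB104 backbone and designed to express a single CRISPR guide targeting human GYS1. It belongs to a validated gRNA collection covering the human glycosyltransferase genes. In bacteria it is maintained as a high-copy plasmid through a ColE1/pUC-type origin and selected with ampicillin by means of the β-lactamase gene and its native promoter.

The functional cassette consists of a human U6 promoter, an RNA polymerase III promoter suited to producing short, uncapped transcripts. It is followed by a short gap, where the 20-nucleotide GYS1 protospacer evidently sits, and then by the Streptococcus pyogenes Cas9 guide RNA scaffold. Transcription therefore yields a complete single guide RNA that can direct SpCas9 to the GYS1 locus. The plasmid carries no Cas9 coding sequence and no mammalian selection marker or reporter, so the nuclease must be supplied separately, for example from a co-transfected plasmid or a Cas9-expressing cell line.

A T7 promoter lies just upstream of the U6 cassette and corresponds to the listed sequencing primer site. The remaining annotations (fragments of an M13 origin, lacZα, lacI and an RSF origin) are partial matches that appear to be remnants of the parental cloning vector rather than working elements. The insert was introduced by restriction cloning, but the record does not identify the sites used. Typical use is transient delivery into human cells for Cas9-mediated disruption of GYS1.
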