Features (pLannotate 1.2.2; 10 found; start..end, strand, type, name):
      3..134     -  rep_origin     M13 ori (fragment): M13 bacteriophage origin of replication; arrow indicates direction of (+) strand synthesis
    155..311     -  CDS            lacZα (fragment): LacZα fragment of β-galactosidase; lacZ fragment
    320..338     +  promoter       T7 promoter: promoter for bacteriophage T7 RNA polymerase
    398..638     +  promoter       U6 promoter: RNA polymerase III promoter for human U6 snRNA
    667..742     +  misc_RNA       gRNA scaffold: guide RNA scaffold for the Streptococcus pyogenes CRISPR/Cas9 system
    789..836     -  CDS            lacI (fragment): lac repressor; lacI; The lac repressor binds to the lac operator to inhibit transcription in E. coli. This inhibition can be relieved by adding lactose or isopropyl-β-D-thiogalactopyranoside (IPTG).
    873..913     -  rep_origin     RSF ori (fragment): Plasmids containing the RSF 1030 origin of replication can be propagated in E. coli cells that contain additional plasmids with compatible origins.
    991..1579    -  rep_origin     ori: high-copy-number ColE1/pMB1/pBR322/pUC origin of replication
   1750..2610    -  CDS            AmpR: β-lactamase; bla; confers resistance to ampicillin, carbenicillin, and related antibiotics
   2611..2715    -  promoter       AmpR promoter: bla
>Addgene plasmid #106828 | gh178 | addgene full sequence | sequence record 221413 | Addgene Assembled Full Sequence
CTAAATTGTAAGCGTTAATATTTTGTTAAAATTCGCGTTAAATTTTTGTTAAATCAGCTCATTTTTTAAC
CAATAGGCCGAAATCGGCAAAATCCCTTATAAATCAAAAGAATAGACCGAGATAGGGTTGAGTGGCCGCT
ACAGGGCGCTCCCATTCGCCATTCAGGCTGCGCAACTGTTGGGAAGGGCGTTTCGGTGCGGGCCTCTTCG
CTATTACGCCAGCTGGCGAAAGGGGGATGTGCTGCAAGGCGATTAAGTTGGGTAACGCCAGGGTTTTCCC
AGTCACGACGTTGTAAAACGACGGCCAGTGAGCGCGACGTAATACGACTCACTATAGGGCGAATTGGCGG
AAGGCCGTCAAGGCCACGTGTCTTGTCCAGAGCTCGATATCGAATTCGAGGGCCTATTTCCCATGATTCC
TTCATATTTGCATATACGATACAAGGCTGTTAGAGAGATAATTGGAATTAATTTGACTGTAAACACAAAG
ATATTAGTACAAAATACGTGACGTAGAAAGTAATAATTTCTTGGGTAGTTTGCAGTTTTAAAATTATGTT
TTAAAATGGACTATCATATGCTTACCGTAACTTGAAAGTATTTCGATTTCTTGGCTTTATATATCTTGTG
GAAAGGACGAAACACCGACGAAGGCGAAGGTGACAGGTTTTAGAGCTAGAAATAGCAAGTTAAAATAAGG
CTAGTCCGTTATCAACTTGAAAAAGTGGCACCGAGTCGGTGCTTTTTTTGGTACCTGGAGCACAAGACTG
GCCTCATGGGCCTTCCGCTCACTGCCCGCTTTCCAGTCGGGAAACCTGTCGTGCCAGCTGCATTAACATG
GTCATAGCTGTTTCCTTGCGTATTGGGCGCTCTCCGCTTCCTCGCTCACTGACTCGCTGCGCTCGGTCGT
TCGGGTAAAGCCTGGGGTGCCTAATGAGCAAAAGGCCAGCAAAAGGCCAGGAACCGTAAAAAGGCCGCGT
TGCTGGCGTTTTTCCATAGGCTCCGCCCCCCTGACGAGCATCACAAAAATCGACGCTCAAGTCAGAGGTG
GCGAAACCCGACAGGACTATAAAGATACCAGGCGTTTCCCCCTGGAAGCTCCCTCGTGCGCTCTCCTGTT
CCGACCCTGCCGCTTACCGGATACCTGTCCGCCTTTCTCCCTTCGGGAAGCGTGGCGCTTTCTCATAGCT
CACGCTGTAGGTATCTCAGTTCGGTGTAGGTCGTTCGCTCCAAGCTGGGCTGTGTGCACGAACCCCCCGT
TCAGCCCGACCGCTGCGCCTTATCCGGTAACTATCGTCTTGAGTCCAACCCGGTAAGACACGACTTATCG
CCACTGGCAGCAGCCACTGGTAACAGGATTAGCAGAGCGAGGTATGTAGGCGGTGCTACAGAGTTCTTGA
AGTGGTGGCCTAACTACGGCTACACTAGAAGAACAGTATTTGGTATCTGCGCTCTGCTGAAGCCAGTTAC
CTTCGGAAAAAGAGTTGGTAGCTCTTGATCCGGCAAACAAACCACCGCTGGTAGCGGTGGTTTTTTTGTT
TGCAAGCAGCAGATTACGCGCAGAAAAAAAGGATCTCAAGAAGATCCTTTGATCTTTTCTACGGGGTCTG
ACGCTCAGTGGAACGAAAACTCACGTTAAGGGATTTTGGTCATGAGATTATCAAAAAGGATCTTCACCTA
GATCCTTTTAAATTAAAAATGAAGTTTTAAATCAATCTAAAGTATATATGAGTAAACTTGGTCTGACAGT
TACCAATGCTTAATCAGTGAGGCACCTATCTCAGCGATCTGTCTATTTCGTTCATCCATAGTTGCCTGAC
TCCCCGTCGTGTAGATAACTACGATACGGGAGGGCTTACCATCTGGCCCCAGTGCTGCAATGATACCGCG
AGAACCACGCTCACCGGCTCCAGATTTATCAGCAATAAACCAGCCAGCCGGAAGGGCCGAGCGCAGAAGT
GGTCCTGCAACTTTATCCGCCTCCATCCAGTCTATTAATTGTTGCCGGGAAGCTAGAGTAAGTAGTTCGC
CAGTTAATAGTTTGCGCAACGTTGTTGCCATTGCTACAGGCATCGTGGTGTCACGCTCGTCGTTTGGTAT
GGCTTCATTCAGCTCCGGTTCCCAACGATCAAGGCGAGTTACATGATCCCCCATGTTGTGCAAAAAAGCG
GTTAGCTCCTTCGGTCCTCCGATCGTTGTCAGAAGTAAGTTGGCCGCAGTGTTATCACTCATGGTTATGG
CAGCACTGCATAATTCTCTTACTGTCATGCCATCCGTAAGATGCTTTTCTGTGACTGGTGAGTACTCAAC
CAAGTCATTCTGAGAATAGTGTATGCGGCGACCGAGTTGCTCTTGCCCGGCGTCAATACGGGATAATACC
GCGCCACATAGCAGAACTTTAAAAGTGCTCATCATTGGAAAACGTTCTTCGGGGCGAAAACTCTCAAGGA
TCTTACCGCTGTTGAGATCCAGTTCGATGTAACCCACTCGTGCACCCAACTGATCTTCAGCATCTTTTAC
TTTCACCAGCGTTTCTGGGTGAGCAAAAACAGGAAGGCAAAATGCCGCAAAAAAGGGAATAAGGGCGACA
CGGAAATGTTGAATACTCATACTCTTCCTTTTTCAATATTATTGAAGCATTTATCAGGGTTATTGTCTCA
TGAGCGGATACATATTTGAATGTATTTAGAAAAATAAACAAATAGGGGTTCCGCGCACATTTCCCCGAAA
AGTGCCAC
