>Addgene plasmid #106828 | gh178 | addgene partial sequence | sequence record 221414 | hU6-F 5'-GAGGGCCTATTTCCCATGATT-3'
GGAATTAATTTGACTGTAAACACAAAGATATTAGTACAAAATACGTGACGTAGAAAGTAATAATTTCTTG
GGTAGTTTGCAGTTTTAAAATTATGTTTTAAAATGGACTATCATATGCTTACCGTAACTTGAAAGTATTT
CGATTTCTTGGCTTTATATATCTTGTGGAAAGGACGAAACACCGACGAAGGCGAAGGTGACAGGTTTTAG
AGCTAGAAATAGCAAGTTAAAATAAGGCTAGTCCGTTATCAACTTGAAAAAGTGGCACCGAGTCGGTGCT
TTTTTTGGTACCTGGAGCACAAGACTGGCCTCATGGGCCTTCCGCTCACTGCCCGCTTTCCAGTCGGGAA
ACCTGTCGTGCCAGCTGCATTAACATGGTCATAGCTGTTTCCTTGCGTATTGGGCGCTCTCCGCTTCCTC
GCTCACTGACTCGCTGCGCTCGGTCGTTCGGGTAAAGCCTGGGGTGCCTAATGAGCAAAAGGCCAGCAAA
AGGCCAGGAACCGTAAAAAGGCCGCGTTGCTGGCGTTTTTCCATAGGCTCCGCCCCCCTGACGAGCATCA
CAAAAATCGACGCTCAAGTCAGAGGTGGCGAAACCCGACAGGACTATAAAGATACCAGGCGTTTCCCCCT
GGAAGCTCCCTCGTGCGCTCTCCTGTTCCGACCCTGCCGCTTACCGGATACCTGTCCGCCTTTCTCCCTT
CGGGAAGCGTGGCGCTTTCTCATAGCTCACGCTGTAGGTATCTCAGTTCGGTGTAGGTCGTTCGCTCCAA
GCTGGGCTGTGTGCACGAACCCCCCGTTCAGCCCGACCGCTGCGCCTTATCCGGTAACTATCGTCTTGAG
TCCAACCCGGTAAGACACGACTTATCGCCACTGGCAGCAGCCACTGGTAACAGGATTAGCAGA
